Addgene plasmid #132646: Hy_pCG8620 eGFP SV40
Purpose: Expresses eGFP mRNA from the Drosophila CG8620 promoter
Depositing lab: Jeremy Wilusz. Depositing organization: University of Pennsylvania. Publication: The Integrator complex cleaves nascent mRNAs to attenuate transcription. Tatomer DC, Elrod ND, Liang D, Xiao MS, Jiang JZ, Jonathan M, Huang KL, Wagner EJ, Cherry S, Wilusz JE. Genes Dev. 2019 Sep 17. pii: gad.330167.119. doi: 10.1101/gad.330167.119. PubMed 31530651.
Backbone
  Vector backbone: Hy_pMtnA eGFP
  Total vector size (bp): 8159
  Vector type: Insect Expression
  Selectable markers: Hygromycin
Growth in bacteria
  Bacterial resistance: Ampicillin, 100 μg/mL
  Growth temperature: 37°C
  Growth strain: DH5alpha
  Copy number: Unknown
Gene/Insert
  Gene/Insert name: eGFP
  Promoter: Hml
  Cloning method: Restriction Enzyme; 5′ cloning site EcoRV (not destroyed); 3′ cloning site NotI (not destroyed)
  Sequencing primers: 5′ CTACCTGCCTGGACAGCATG
Terms and licenses: Academic/Nonprofit Terms; Industry Terms: Not Available to Industry
How to cite: Hy_pCG8620 eGFP SV40 was a gift from Jeremy Wilusz (Addgene plasmid # 132646 ; http://n2t.net/addgene:132646 ; RRID:Addgene_132646)
