[The description below was written by a language model from this plasmid's Addgene catalogue record and pLannotate feature annotations shown in this document.]
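Description:
Hy_pCG8620 eGFP SV40 is an insect expression plasmid of about 8.2 kb, derived from the Hy_pMtnA eGFP backbone and intended for use in Drosophila cells. In bacteria it is maintained through a high-copy ColE1/pUC-type origin and an ampicillin resistance gene (β-lactamase with its own bla promoter). For selection in insect cells it carries a hygromycin phosphotransferase gene driven by the strong promoter of the Drosophila copia transposable element. This is followed by SV40-derived sequences (small t antigen fragment and intron, large T fragments, and an SV40 poly(A) signal) that serve as the 3′ processing region for that marker cassette. Short fragments annotated as tetracycline resistance, YPB1 and yokD appear to be backbone remnants rather than functional genes.

The payload is an EGFP open reading frame, cloned between EcoRV and NotI sites, immediately followed by a second SV40 polyadenylation signal, which gives the construct the "SV40" part of its name. According to the stated purpose and the plasmid name, eGFP mRNA is transcribed from the promoter of the Drosophila gene CG8620, presumably replacing the metallothionein A promoter of the parent vector. The catalogue's promoter field instead lists "Hml", an inconsistency the record does not resolve. The automated feature table annotates no promoter in the roughly 700 bp stretch upstream of EGFP, which is where this element would lie.

The construct works as a reporter in which eGFP transcript or fluorescence output reflects activity at the CG8620 promoter, and hygromycin selection allows stable cell populations to be generated. The associated publication concerns cleavage of nascent mRNAs by the Integrator complex to attenuate transcription, suggesting the plasmid was used to test promoter-dependent regulation of this kind.
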