Features (pLannotate 1.2.2; 16 found; start..end, strand, type, name):
     86..207     +  polyA_signal   SV40 poly(A) signal: SV40 polyadenylation signal
    932..964     -  misc_feature   MCS (fragment): pBluescript multiple cloning site
    968..1687    +  CDS            EGFP: the original enhanced GFP (Yang et al., 1996) mammalian codon-optimized
   1696..1817    +  polyA_signal   SV40 poly(A) signal: SV40 polyadenylation signal
   1842..2143    +  CDS            TcR (fragment): tetracycline efflux protein; tet; confers resistance to tetracycline
   2385..2513    -  CDS            YPB1_ECOLX (fragment): Protein predicted: Swiss-Prot protein existence level 4. From Escherichia coli.
   2698..3286    -  rep_origin     ori: high-copy-number ColE1/pMB1/pBR322/pUC origin of replication
   3457..4317    -  CDS            AmpR: β-lactamase; bla; confers resistance to ampicillin, carbenicillin, and related antibiotics
   4318..4422    -  promoter       AmpR promoter: bla
   5904..6183    +  promoter       copia promoter: strong promoter from the Drosophila transposable element copia (Sinclair et al., 1986)
   6229..7254    +  CDS            HygR: aminoglycoside phosphotransferase from E. coli; aph(4)-Ia; confers resistance to hygromycin
   7272..7544    +  CDS            yokD (fragment): YOKD_BACSU - Experimental evidence at protein level: Swiss-Prot protein existence level 1. May contribute to antibiotic resistance. From Bacillus subtilis (strain 168).
   7541..7615    +  CDS            small t antigen (fragment): SV40 (simian virus 40) small t antigen
   7617..7682    +  intron         small t intron: SV40 (simian virus 40) small t antigen intron
   7812..7832    +  CDS            SV40 NLS: nuclear localization signal of SV40 (simian virus 40) large T antigen
   8151..63      +  CDS            large T antigen (fragment) (across the origin): large T antigen from SV40 (simian virus 40)
>Addgene plasmid #132646 | Hy_pCG8620 eGFP SV40 | addgene full sequence | sequence record 258485 | Addgene NGS Result
ATTTGTAGAGGTTTTACTTGCTTTAAAAAACCTCCCACACCTCCCCCTGAACCTGAAACATAAAATGAAT
GCAATTGTTGTTGTTAACTTGTTTATTGCAGCTTATAATGGTTACAAATAAAGCAATAGCATCACAAATT
TCACAAATAAAGCATTTTTTTCACTGCATTCTAGTTGTGGTTTGTCCAAACTCATCAATGTATCTTATCA
TGTCTGGATTAATTAAATAATGTGCTAAACCTGATTTATGCAATTATTAAGATCCCAAAACATTTTCAAA
AAATTGTGTAAATTTCTTAATACTTTATATTTTTTAAAATTTTCGATGTTTTGGAACCACAAATTAATTG
TTTTAAAATTACACACTTGGACGAAATTCAAAATTAAAATTATATCAGTAGAATGTCATATTTCATAATT
TCGTAAAATAAAATAAAAAAATATATGTTTATAAAAATACGCAGAATATTTATAGTATATGTATATGCAT
ACTATCCAGAGATACAAAAGTAAGAAGAATTTCTCAAAAATATGAAATATGTTTGAGGTTACGTACGGCA
ATGAAATTATGTAACATTAAAAACACGTGATCAATGGAAGTAATTTCCCAAAAACCCATGAATGCGATTT
GGTTAAAAATAGCTCAGATGACGTCACATTTATCGTGTGGTTTGTATGAGTATGTGACTGATAAAGAATG
GCAAATGTTTACAGTCCGAAAGTCGCGATTAGCTTGGCGCCAAAGTTGCCTATAAAAGCTCATCGACCGA
ATGCCGCAGAAGCCAGTCAAATTCAAGTGTTCAAGTGAAGTAGTCGCAACATAAGCAACAGATCCCGCAG
CAGATATATCCAGTTCAGAGAAACAGTAGTTAATCAGTAATTAAAGTGTTGAGTGAATTTCTTATCGGGT
CAGTTGTAAACTAGTGCAAAACTCGAGGTCGACGGTATCGATAAGCTTGATATCACCATGGTGAGCAAGG
GCGAGGAGCTGTTCACCGGGGTGGTGCCCATCCTGGTCGAGCTGGACGGCGACGTAAACGGCCACAAGTT
CAGCGTGTCCGGCGAGGGCGAGGGCGATGCCACCTACGGCAAGCTGACCCTGAAGTTCATCTGCACCACC
GGCAAGCTGCCCGTGCCCTGGCCCACCCTCGTGACCACCCTGACCTACGGCGTGCAGTGCTTCAGCCGCT
ACCCCGACCACATGAAGCAGCACGACTTCTTCAAGTCCGCCATGCCCGAAGGCTACGTCCAGGAGCGCAC
CATCTTCTTCAAGGACGACGGCAACTACAAGACCCGCGCCGAGGTGAAGTTCGAGGGCGACACCCTGGTG
AACCGCATCGAGCTGAAGGGCATCGACTTCAAGGAGGACGGCAACATCCTGGGGCACAAGCTGGAGTACA
ACTACAACAGCCACAACGTCTATATCATGGCCGACAAGCAGAAGAACGGCATCAAGGTGAACTTCAAGAT
CCGCCACAACATCGAGGACGGCAGCGTGCAGCTCGCCGACCACTACCAGCAGAACACCCCCATCGGCGAC
GGCCCCGTGCTGCTGCCCGACAACCACTACCTGAGCACCCAGTCCGCCCTGAGCAAAGACCCCAACGAGA
AGCGCGATCACATGGTCCTGCTGGAGTTCGTGACCGCCGCCGGGATCACTCTCGGCATGGACGAGCTGTA
CAAGTAAGCGGCCGCAACTTGTTTATTGCAGCTTATAATGGTTACAAATAAAGCAATAGCATCACAAATT
TCACAAATAAAGCATTTTTTTCACTGCATTCTAGTTGTGGTTTGTCCAAACTCATCAATGTATCTTAACT
AGTGGATCCACTAGGGGCCGCCGACGCGAGGCTGGATGGCCTTCCCCATTATGATTCTTCTCGCTTCCGG
CGGCATCGGGATGCCCGCGTTGCAGGCCATGCTGTCCAGGCAGGTAGATGACGACCATCAGGGACAGCTT
CAAGGATCGCTCGCGGCTCTTACCAGCCTAACTTCGATCATTGGACCGCTGATCGTCACGGCGATTTATG
CCGCCTCGGCGAGCACATGGAACGGGTTGGCATGGATTGTAGGCGCCGCCCTATACCTTGTCTGCCTCCC
CGCGTTGCGTCGCGGTGCATGGAGCCGGGCCACCTCGACCTGAATGGAAGCCGGCGGCACCTCGCTAACG
GATTCACCACTCCAAGAATTGGAGCCAATCAATTCTTGCGGAGAACTGTGAATGCGCAAACCAACCCTTG
GCAGAACATATCCATCGCGTCCGCCATCTCCAGCAGCCGCACGCGGCGCATCTCGGGCAGCGTTGGGTCC
TGGCCACGGGTGCGCATGATCGTGCTCCTGTCGTTGAGGACCCGGCTAGGCTGGCGGGGTTGCCTTACTG
GTTAGCAGAATGAATCACCGATACGCGAGCGAACGTGAAGCGACTGCTGCTGCAAAACGTCTGCGACCTG
AGCAACAACATGAATGGTCTTCGGTTTCCGTGTTTCGTAAAGTCTGGAAACGCGGAAGTCAGCGCTCTTC
CGCTTCCTCGCTCACTGACTCGCTGCGCTCGGTCGTTCGGCTGCGGCGAGCGGTATCAGCTCACTCAAAG
GCGGTAATACGGTTATCCACAGAATCAGGGGATAACGCAGGAAAGAACATGTGAGCAAAAGGCCAGCAAA
AGGCCAGGAACCGTAAAAAGGCCGCGTTGCTGGCGTTTTTCCATAGGCTCCGCCCCCCTGACGAGCATCA
CAAAAATCGACGCTCAAGTCAGAGGTGGCGAAACCCGACAGGACTATAAAGATACCAGGCGTTTCCCCCT
GGAAGCTCCCTCGTGCGCTCTCCTGTTCCGACCCTGCCGCTTACCGGATACCTGTCCGCCTTTCTCCCTT
CGGGAAGCGTGGCGCTTTCTCATAGCTCACGCTGTAGGTATCTCAGTTCGGTGTAGGTCGTTCGCTCCAA
GCTGGGCTGTGTGCACGAACCCCCCGTTCAGCCCGACCGCTGCGCCTTATCCGGTAACTATCGTCTTGAG
TCCAACCCGGTAAGACACGACTTATCGCCACTGGCAGCAGCCACTGGTAACAGGATTAGCAGAGCGAGGT
ATGTAGGCGGTGCTACAGAGTTCTTGAAGTGGTGGCCTAACTACGGCTACACTAGAAGGACAGTATTTGG
TATCTGCGCTCTGCTGAAGCCAGTTACCTTCGGAAAAAGAGTTGGTAGCTCTTGATCCGGCAAACAAACC
ACCGCTGGTAGCGGTGGTTTTTTTGTTTGCAAGCAGCAGATTACGCGCAGAAAAAAAGGATCTCAAGAAG
ATCCTTTGATCTTTTCTACGGGGTCTGACGCTCAGTGGAACGAAAACTCACGTTAAGGGATTTTGGTCAT
GAGATTATCAAAAAGGATCTTCACCTAGATCCTTTTAAATTAAAAATGAAGTTTTAAATCAATCTAAAGT
ATATATGAGTAAACTTGGTCTGACAGTTACCAATGCTTAATCAGTGAGGCACCTATCTCAGCGATCTGTC
TATTTCGTTCATCCATAGTTGCCTGACTCCCCGTCGTGTAGATAACTACGATACGGGAGGGCTTACCATC
TGGCCCCAGTGCTGCAATGATACCGCGAGACCCACGCTCACCGGCTCCAGATTTATCAGCAATAAACCAG
CCAGCCGGAAGGGCCGAGCGCAGAAGTGGTCCTGCAACTTTATCCGCCTCCATCCAGTCTATTAATTGTT
GCCGGGAAGCTAGAGTAAGTAGTTCGCCAGTTAATAGTTTGCGCAACGTTGTTGCCATTGCTGCAGGCAT
CGTGGTGTCACGCTCGTCGTTTGGTATGGCTTCATTCAGCTCCGGTTCCCAACGATCAAGGCGAGTTACA
TGATCCCCCATGTTGTGCAAAAAAGCGGTTAGCTCCTTCGGTCCTCCGATCGTTGTCAGAAGTAAGTTGG
CCGCAGTGTTATCACTCATGGTTATGGCAGCACTGCATAATTCTCTTACTGTCATGCCATCCGTAAGATG
CTTTTCTGTGACTGGTGAGTACTCAACCAAGTCATTCTGAGAATAGTGTATGCGGCGACCGAGTTGCTCT
TGCCCGGCGTCAACACGGGATAATACCGCGCCACATAGCAGAACTTTAAAAGTGCTCATCATTGGAAAAC
GTTCTTCGGGGCGAAAACTCTCAAGGATCTTACCGCTGTTGAGATCCAGTTCGATGTAACCCACTCGTGC
ACCCAACTGATCTTCAGCATCTTTTACTTTCACCAGCGTTTCTGGGTGAGCAAAAACAGGAAGGCAAAAT
GCCGCAAAAAAGGGAATAAGGGCGACACGGAAATGTTGAATACTCATACTCTTCCTTTTTCAATATTATT
GAAGCATTTATCAGGGTTATTGTCTCATGAGCGGATACATATTTGAATGTATTTAGAAAAATAAACAAAT
AGGGGTTCCGCGCACATTTCCCCGAAAAGTGCCACCTGACGTCTAAGAAACCATTATTATCATGACATTA
ACCTATAAAAATAGGCGTATCACGAGGCCCTTTCGTCTTCAAGAATTCACATTTGTACGAATTTTTTTTT
TATCAAAAGTTCGAGTTTTTCACCAATTTCCTCATCAACCGAGCAAGGCAAACGGCTTTGAATAATATGG
TGTTATATATACATATATCAAATCGCTGCTGACTGCGTGATTGATGGCCCCAAGATTACATATTATCGAA
TCAGGATTCAGAAGGAGATCAATGTCAAATGCGGACAGGAACATGAAAGACGCCTGTTATGCGCAATTAA
AAATTTGGGTTTAATTGCTGTGGAAACTGTTGTTGGCGGCATCTTAAGTTCCTGTTTAACAACATCAACT
ACTTATGTACGTAGAAGCGTTTAAGCCATTTGCATACAGATGAGAACTGGCTTTTGTGCTAATCAGTCAA
GATGACTCCGATGATGATGACTCATTACCTGACCAGTTTTCGCTGCTTTCTTTTCAACAACTACTTGTAT
ATGTATTGTATCCAATAGCAATACATTGAATTTCCATGGTCTAGTCACGTATTATCATTTAATTGACACC
AAGTCGTGTTATTGTTGAGCTATCGAGTTCAGCTCAAACATTTCTTATTCCCATGAATAAGCCGGCAAAA
ATATGCAATCTATGAAAGTTAATATAAGCAAACCTTACTTTGACTCAATACCAATGCACTTTGTGTCGAT
AGGTTCACGCAATTGAGGCGATTATTCCGATAACCCAAGCGATTGACTGTTCCCGTTTCGATTCCAATTG
AAATTTGGAAATGTACAATAGTTTTGCTATATGCTGTCAAGTACGCTCTTATCTTCTCTGGGTTTTCTTC
AGAGTTTCGAAACGCTTCTTCTTTTTTTTGTTTTTTTTTTTTTGGAATCTCGTATTTTGGAAGGGGCTCC
CCTCTGGAATTTGTTACACTGTCGTTATCATTGCGAACAAGCGGCCCGAAGCTATCAGCGACTTTAACAT
TTACAATGCACTTTTTTACGACCAATTAAATGTACATTTTCCTTTCTTCGCCCGTTGATAAGCGAACGCG
ATGTGGCGCAGGCAATGTGTTGCTCTTGCGACACAAACGCAATCAAAATGGATTCAATTTCGCTTTTTCC
CAGTGAAACGAAGAACGAACCGACCATCATGATATGCTCCTCTGCATGTTGCGTATTGAATCAATGACAA
TTTCAATTAAGCCGCCCGTTCGTCATGCGTTTTCGTGCGCTTCGAAATGCTGATAACGCTGCTGTCCTCC
AACTGCTTTGCATGTGGACACAATTCCATTTATTTAATTCTTTTATTTGGATCGGTTAAATTAAAAAGCG
CCTTGTTACGCATTTAACGTTGTTTCCGGTGCGTGGTGGTTTCATGCTTCTGGGAACGGCAAATGGGTTT
AGGATTGGGAACCCCTCATCATCTGTTGGAATATACTATTCAACCTACAAAAGTAACGTTAAACAACACT
ACTTTATATTTGATATGAATGGCCACACCTTTTATGCCATAAAACATATTGTAAGAGAATACCACTCTTT
TTATTCCTTCTTTCCTTCTTGTACGTTTTTTGCTGTAAGTAGGTCGTGGTGCTGGTGTTGCAGTTGAAAT
AACTTAAAATATAAATCATAAAACTCAAACATAAACTTGACTATTTATTTATTTATTAAGAAAGGAAATA
TAAATTATAAATTACAACAGGTTATGGACCTGCAGCCAAGCTTGGCGCTCGTCCGGGGGCAATGAGATAT
GAAAAAGCCTGAACTCACCGCGACGTCTGTCGAGAAGTTTCTGATCGAAAAGTTCGACAGCGTCTCCGAC
CTGATGCAGCTCTCGGAGGGCGAAGAATCTCGTGCTTTCAGCTTCGATGTAGGAGGGCGTGGATATGTCC
TGCGGGTAAATAGCTGCGCCGATGGTTTCTACAAAGATCGTTATGTTTATCGGCACTTTGCATCGGCCGC
GCTCCCGATTCCGGAAGTGCTTGACATTGGGGAATTCAGCGAGAGCCTGACCTATTGCATCTCCCGCCGT
GCACAGGGTGTCACGTTGCAAGACCTGCCTGAAACCGAACTGCCCGCTGTTCTGCAGCCGGTCGCGGAGG
CCATGGATGCGATCGCTGCGGCCGATCTTAGCCAGACGAGCGGGTTCGGCCCATTCGGACCGCAAGGAAT
CGGTCAATACACTACATGGCGTGATTTCATATGCGCGATTGCTGATCCCCATGTGTATCACTGGCAAACT
GTGATGGACGACACCGTCAGTGCGTCCGTCGCGCAGGCTCTCGATGAGCTGATGCTTTGGGCCGAGGACT
GCCCCGAAGTCCGGCACCTCGTGCACGCGGATTTCGGCTCCAACAATGTCCTGACGGACAATGGCCGCAT
AACAGCGGTCATTGACTGGAGCGAGGCGATGTTCGGGGATTCCCAATACGAGGTCGCCAACATCTTCTTC
TGGAGGCCGTGGTTGGCTTGTATGGAGCAGCAGACGCGCTACTTCGAGCGGAGGCATCCGGAGCTTGCAG
GATCGCCGCGGCTCCGGGCGTATATGCTCCGCATTGGTCTTGACCAACTCTATCAGAGCTTGGTTGACGG
CAATTTCGATGATGCAGCTTGGGCGCAGGGTCGATGCGACGCAATCGTCCGATCCGGAGCCGGGACTGTC
GGGCGTACACAAATCGCCCGCAGAAGCGCGGCCGTCTGGACCGATGGCTGTGTAGAAGTACTCGCCGATA
GTGGAAACCGACGCCCCAGCACTCGTCCGAGGGCAAAGGAATAGAGTAGATGCCGACCGAACAAGAGCTG
ATTTCGAGAACGCCTCAGCCAGCAACTCGCGCGAGCCTAGCAAGGCAAATGCGAGAGAACGGCCTTACGC
TTGGTGGCACAGTTCTCGTCCACAGTTCGCTAAGCTCGCTCGGCTGGGTCGCGGGAGGGCCGGTCGCAGT
GATTCAGGCCCTTCTGGATTGTGTTGGTCCCCAGGGCACGATTGTCATGCCCACGCACTCGGGTGATCTG
ACTGATCCCGCAGATTGGAGATCGCCGCCCGTGCCTGCCGATTGGGTGCAGATCTTTGTGAAGGAACCTT
ACTTCTGTGGTGTGACATAATTGGACAAACTACCTACAGAGATTTAAAGCTCTAAGGTAAATATAAAATT
TTTAAGTGTATAATGTGTTAAACTACTGATTCTAATTGTTTGTGTATTTTAGATTCCAACCTATGGAACT
GATGAATGGGAGCAGTGGTGGAATGCCTTTAATGAGGAAAACCTGTTTTGCTCAGAAGAAATGCCATCTA
GTGATGATGAGGCTACTGCTGACTCTCAACATTCTACTCCTCCAAAAAAGAAGAGAAAGGTAGAAGACCC
CAAGGACTTTCCTTCAGAATTGCTAAGTTTTTTGAGTCATGCTGTGTTTAGTAATAGAACTCTTGCTTGC
TTTGCTATTTACACCACAAAGGAAAAAGCTGCACTGCTATACAAGAAAATTATGGAAAAATATTCTGTAA
CCTTTATAAGTAGGCATAACAGTTATAATCATAACATACTGTTTTTTCTTACTCCACACAGGCATAGAGT
GTCTGCTATTAATAACTATGCTCAAAAATTGTGTACCTTTAGCTTTTTAATTTGTAAAGGGGTTAATAAG
GAATATTTGATGTATAGTGCCTTGACTAGAGATCATAATCAGCCATACCAC
